Addgene plasmid #40934: pCMV5-Flag-EPLIN alpha delta N54
Depositing lab: Elizabeth Luna & Scott Maul. Depositing organization: University of California, Los Angeles (UCLA). Publication: Inhibition of anchorage-independent growth of transformed NIH3T3 cells by epithelial protein lost in neoplasm (EPLIN) requires localization of EPLIN to actin cytoskeleton. Song Y, Maul RS, Gerbin CS, Chang DD. Mol Biol Cell. 2002 Apr;13(4):1408-16. 10.1091/mbc.01-08-0414 PubMed 11950948.
Backbone
  Vector backbone: pCMV5-Flag
  Vector type: Mammalian Expression
Growth in bacteria
  Bacterial resistance: Ampicillin, 100 μg/mL
  Growth temperature: 37°C
  Growth strain: JM109
  Copy number: Unknown
Gene/Insert
  Gene/Insert name: EPLIN
  Species: H. sapiens (human)
  Mutation: deleted amino acids 1-54
  Entrez Gene: LIMA1 (a.k.a. EPLIN, LDLCQ8, SREBP3)
  Tag / fusion protein: Flag (N terminal on backbone)
  Cloning method: Restriction Enzyme; 5′ cloning site BamHI (not destroyed); 3′ cloning site SalI (not destroyed)
  Sequencing primers: 5′ unknown; 3′ unknown
Resource information
  A portion of this plasmid was derived from a plasmid made by: Raymond S. Maul
Terms and licenses: Academic/Nonprofit Terms; Industry Terms: Not Available to Industry
How to cite: pCMV5-Flag-EPLIN alpha delta N54 was a gift from Elizabeth Luna & Scott Maul (Addgene plasmid # 40934 ; http://n2t.net/addgene:40934 ; RRID:Addgene_40934)
