[The description below was written by a language model from this plasmid's Addgene catalogue record.]
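Description:
pCMV5-Flag-EPLIN alpha delta N54 is a mammalian expression plasmid built on the pCMV5-Flag backbone. It carries a truncated form of human EPLIN (epithelial protein lost in neoplasm, encoded by the LIMA1 gene). As the name indicates, the insert is the alpha isoform with amino acids 1–54 removed from the N-terminus. It was cloned by restriction digestion between BamHI at the 5′ end and SalI at the 3′ end, and both sites remain intact. The backbone supplies an N-terminal Flag epitope, so the protein is produced as a Flag fusion that can be detected or immunoprecipitated with anti-Flag antibodies. The record does not list a promoter. The backbone name implies expression from a cytomegalovirus (CMV) promoter, as is usual for the pCMV5 family, but no feature table is available to confirm this or to identify polyadenylation signals or the origin of replication. The plasmid is propagated in E. coli under ampicillin selection. Its copy number is recorded as unknown, and no mammalian selection marker is stated.

EPLIN is an actin-associated protein, and the associated publication concerns how its localization to the actin cytoskeleton relates to its ability to suppress anchorage-independent growth of transformed NIH3T3 cells. This N-terminal deletion therefore most likely belongs to a set of truncation mutants used in transfected mammalian cells to map the regions of EPLIN needed for cytoskeletal targeting and growth-inhibitory activity. The record does not describe the specific behaviour of this variant.
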