>Addgene plasmid #40934 | pCMV5-Flag-EPLIN alpha delta N54 | addgene partial sequence | sequence record 56132 | CMV-F 5'-CGCAAATGGGCGGTAGGCGTG-3'
TAGCAGAGCTCGTTTAGTGAACCGTCAGAATTGCCACCATGGACTACAAGGACGACGATGACAAGAATTC
TGCAGGATCCGCCCAAAGCCGAAGTGCAAGTGGAAGGAAGATCTCTGAAAACAGCTATTCTCTAGATGAC
CTGGAAATAGGCCCAGGTCAGTTGTCATCTTCTACATTTGACTCGGAGAAAAATGAGAGTAGACGAAATC
TGGAACTTCCACGCCTCTCAGAAACCTCTATAAAGGATCGAATGGCCAAGTACCAGGCAGCTGTGTCCAA
ACAAAGCAGCTCAACCAACTATACAAATGAGCTGAAAGCCAGTGGTGGCGAAATCAAAATTCATAAAATG
GAGCAAAAGGAGAATGTGCCCCCAGGTCCTGAGGTCTGCATCACCCATCAGGAAGGGGAAAAGATTTCTG
CAAATGAGAATAGCCTGGCAGTCCGTTCCACCCCTGCCGAAGATGACTCCCGTGACTCCCAGGTTAAGAG
TGAGGTTCAACAGCCTGTCCATCCCAAGCCACTAAGTCCAGATTCCAGAGCCTCCAGTCTTTCTGAAAGT
TCTCCTCCCAAAGCAATGAAGAAGTTTCAGGCACCTGCAAGAGAGACCTGCGTGGAATGTCAGAAGACAG
TCTATCCAATGGAGCGTCTCTTGGCCAACCAGCAGGTGTTTCACATCAGCTGCTTCCGTTGCTCCTATTG
CAACAACAAACTCAGTCTAGGAACATATGCATCTTTACATGGAAGAATCTATTGTAAGCCTCACTTCAAT
CAACTCTTTAAATCTAAGGGCAACTATGATGAAGGCTTTGGGCACAGACCACACAAGGATCTATGGGCAA
GCAAAAATGAAAACGAAGAGATTTTGGAGAGACCAGCCCAGCTTGCAAATGCAAGGGAGACCCCTCACAG
CCCAGGGGTAGAAGATGCCCCTATTGCTAAGGTGGGTGTCCTGGCTGCAAGTATGGAAGCCAAGGCCTCC
TCTCAGCAGGAGAAGGAAGA
